Addgene plasmid #197155: pAAV-CAG-miRFP2-P2A-GFP
Purpose: Expresses the protein of miRFP2-P2A-GFP in mammalian cells
Depositing lab: Kiryl Piatkevich. Depositing organization: Westlake University. Publication: Quantitative assessment of near-infrared fluorescent proteins. Zhang H, Papadaki S, Sun X, Wang X, Drobizhev M, Yao L, Rehbock M, Koster RW, Wu L, Namikawa K, Piatkevich KD. Nat Methods. 2023 Sep 4. doi: 10.1038/s41592-023-01975-z. PubMed 37666982.
Backbone
  Vector backbone: pAAV-CAG-WPRE
  Vector type: AAV
Growth in bacteria
  Bacterial resistance: Ampicillin, 100 μg/mL
  Growth temperature: 37°C
  Growth strain: NEB Stable
  Copy number: High Copy
Gene/Insert
  Gene/Insert name: miRFP2-P2A-GFP
  Species: M. musculus (mouse)
  Cloning method: Gibson Cloning
Terms and licenses: Academic/Nonprofit Terms; Industry Terms: Not Available to Industry
Depositor comments: Please visit https://www.researchsquare.com/article/rs-797586/v1 for preprint.
How to cite: pAAV-CAG-miRFP2-P2A-GFP was a gift from Kiryl Piatkevich (Addgene plasmid # 197155 ; http://n2t.net/addgene:197155 ; RRID:Addgene_197155)
