[The description below was written by a language model from this plasmid's Addgene catalogue record and pLannotate feature annotations shown in this document.]
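Description:
pAAV-CAG-miRFP2-P2A-GFP is a 6,452 nt AAV transfer plasmid built on the pAAV-CAG-WPRE backbone for expressing two fluorescent proteins from a single transcript in mammalian cells. It is propagated in E. coli through a high-copy ColE1/pUC-type origin and selected with ampicillin via the β-lactamase gene and its own promoter. An f1 phage origin is also present. AAV2 inverted terminal repeats flank the expression cassette and supply the cis signals needed for replication and packaging of the intervening DNA into recombinant AAV particles. The annotation detects them only as fragments, which is common for these structured, recombination-prone repeats, and the use of a recombination-deficient growth strain fits with that.

The payload is driven by the CAG promoter, annotated here as a CMV enhancer fragment, the chicken β-actin promoter and chimeric β-actin/β-globin intron sequences, which together give strong, broadly active expression. The open reading frame begins with the near-infrared fluorescent protein miRFP2, matched by the annotation to a Rhodopseudomonas palustris-derived miRFP that needs biliverdin as a chromophore. This conflicts with the catalogue's listing of mouse as the insert species. EGFP follows. The short unannotated gap between the two coding regions corresponds to the P2A peptide named in the construct title, which causes ribosomal skipping so the two proteins are produced separately in roughly equal amounts. A WPRE downstream enhances transcript stability and expression, and an SV40 polyadenylation signal terminates the message. The associated publication concerns quantitative comparison of near-infrared fluorescent proteins, so the co-translated GFP plausibly serves as an expression reference for normalising miRFP2 brightness, although the record itself states only mammalian expression.
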