Features (pLannotate 1.2.2; 20 found; start..end, strand, type, name):
     31..279     +  enhancer       CMV enhancer (fragment): human cytomegalovirus immediate early enhancer
    281..558     +  promoter       chicken β-actin promoter: No description available
    559..694     +  intron         hybrid intron (fragment): hybrid between chicken β-actin (CBA) and minute virus of mice (MMV) introns (Gray et al., 2011)
    783..913     +  intron         chimeric intron (fragment): chimera between introns from chicken β-actin and rabbit β-globin
    911..973     +  CDS            HBB (fragment): HBB_LEPEU - Experimental evidence at protein level: Swiss-Prot protein existence level 1. Involved in oxygen transport from the lung to the various peripheral tissues. From Lepus europaeus (European hare).
    985..1923    +  CDS            miRFP: miRFP is a basic (constitutively fluorescent) near ir fluorescent protein published in 2018, derived from Rhodopseudomonas palustris. It has low acid sensitivity. It requires the cofactor biliverdin for fluorescence.
   2017..2733    +  CDS            EGFP: the original enhanced GFP (Yang et al., 1996) mammalian codon-optimized
   2734..2758    +  misc_feature   MCS (fragment): pBluescript multiple cloning site
   2758..3346    +  misc_feature   WPRE: woodchuck hepatitis virus posttranscriptional regulatory element
   3389..3510    -  polyA_signal   SV40 poly(A) signal: SV40 polyadenylation signal
   3533..3601    -  CDS            large T antigen (fragment): large T antigen from SV40 (simian virus 40)
   3672..3734    +  repeat_region  AAV2 ITR (fragment): inverted terminal repeat of adeno-associated virus serotype 2 inverted
   3752..3779    -  repeat_region  AAV2 ITR (fragment): inverted terminal repeat of adeno-associated virus serotype 2 inverted
   3777..3833    -  CDS            lacI (fragment): lac repressor; lacI; The lac repressor binds to the lac operator to inhibit transcription in E. coli. This inhibition can be relieved by adding lactose or isopropyl-β-D-thiogalactopyranoside (IPTG).
   4016..4604    -  rep_origin     ori: high-copy-number ColE1/pMB1/pBR322/pUC origin of replication
   4775..5635    -  CDS            AmpR: β-lactamase; bla; confers resistance to ampicillin, carbenicillin, and related antibiotics
   5636..5740    -  promoter       AmpR promoter: bla
   5793..6221    -  rep_origin     f1 ori (sequence partly withheld): f1 bacteriophage origin of replication; arrow indicates direction of (+) strand synthesis
   6226..6295    -  CDS            lacZα (fragment): LacZα fragment of β-galactosidase; lacZ fragment
   6290..6422    -  repeat_region  AAV2 ITR (fragment): inverted terminal repeat of adeno-associated virus serotype 2 inverted
>Addgene plasmid #197155 | pAAV-CAG-miRFP2-P2A-GFP | addgene full sequence | sequence record 387122 | Addgene NGS Result
TATCTACGTAGCCATGCTCTAGGAAGAGTACCATTGACGTCAATAATGACGTATGTTCCCATAGTAACGC
CAATAGGGACTTTCCATTGACGTCAATGGGTGGAGTATTTACGGTAAACTGCCCACTTGGCAGTACATCA
AGTGTATCATATGCCAAGTACGCCCCCTATTGACGTCAATGACGGTAAATGGCCCGCCTGGCATTATGCC
CAGTACATGACCTTATGGGACTTTCCTACTTGGCAGTACATCTACGTATTAGTCATCGCTATTACCATGG
TCGAGGTGAGCCCCACGTTCTGCTTCACTCTCCCCATCTCCCCCCCCTCCCCACCCCCAATTTTGTATTT
ATTTATTTTTTAATTATTTTGTGCAGCGATGGGGGCGGGGGGGGGGGGGGGGCGCGCGCCAGGCGGGGCG
GGGCGGGGCGAGGGGCGGGGCGGGGCGAGGCGGAGAGGTGCGGCGGCAGCCAATCAGAGCGGCGCGCTCC
GAAAGTTTCCTTTTATGGCGAGGCGGCGGCGGCGGCGGCCCTATAAAAAGCGAAGCGCGCGGCGGGCGGG
AGTCGCTGCGCGCTGCCTTCGCCCCGTGCCCCGCTCCGCCGCCGCCTCGCGCCGCCCGCCCCGGCTCTGA
CTGACCGCGTTACTCCCACAGGTGAGCGGGCGGGACGGCCCTTCTCCTCCGGGCTGTAATTAGCGCTTGG
TTTAATGACGGCTTGTTTCTTTTCTGTGGCTGCGTGAAAGCCTTGAGGGGCTCCGGGAGGGCCCTTTGTG
CGGGGGGAGCGGCTCGGGGCTGTCCGCGGGGGGACGGCTGCCTTCGGGGGGGACGGGGCAGGGCGGGGTT
CGGCTTCTGGCGTGTGACCGGCGGCTCTAGAGCCTCTGCTAACCATGTTCATGCCTTCTTCTTTTTCCTA
CAGCTCCTGGGCAACGTGCTGGTTATTGTGCTGTCTCATCATTTTGGCAAAGAATTGGATCCGGTACCGC
CACCATGGTCGCAGGACACGCAAGTGGAAGCCCCGACTTTGGAACCGCCAGTCCGAGCGACTGTGAGCAC
GAAGAAATCCATCTGGCCGGATCCATCCAGCCACACGGAACACTGCTGGTGGTCTCCGAGCCTGACCATA
GAATAATTCAGGCATCTGCCAACGCCGCTGAATTCCTGAATCTGGGAAGTGTGCTGGGAATCCCCCTGGC
TGAGATCGACGGGGATCTACTGATCAAGATTCTGCCCCACCTGGACCTTACCGCAGAAGGAATGCCAGTG
GCCGTCAGGTGCCGCATTGGAAACCCCTCCACAGAGTACGACGGACTGATGCATCGACCACCTGAAGGAG
GACTGATCATTGAGCTGGAACGGGCTGGGCCATCCATTGATCTGAGCGGAACACTGGCTCCCGCACTGGA
GCGAATTCGAACTGCAGGATCCCTGAGGGCTCTGTGCGACGATACTGTACTGCTGTTCCAGCAGTGTACC
GGCTACGACCGAGTGATGGTCTATCGGTTCGATGAACGGGGGCACGGAGAGGTGTATTCAGAAATTCATG
TGACTGGACTGGAGAGCTACTTTGGCAACAGGTATCCTAGCTCCCTCGTGCCACAGATGGCCCGGCGGCT
GTACGTGAGACAGAGGGTGCGCGTCCTGGTAGATGTCACCTATCAGCCTGTGCCACTGGAGCCAAGACTG
AGTCCCCTGACTGGCAGGGACCTGGATATGTCAGGGTGTTTTCTGCGCTCTATGAGTCCTACTCACCTGC
AGTTCCTGAAGAACATGGGCGTGCGGGCAACACTGGTGGTCAGCCTGGTGGTCGGAGGCAAACTGTGGGG
GCTGGTGATCTGCCACCATTATCTGCCACGCTTCATCCATTTTGAGCTGCGAGCAATTTGTGTGCTGCTG
GCCGAAGCTATCGCAACCCGCATTACAGCCCTGCGACCGGTTCACGTGGGAAGTGGGGCTACAAACTTCT
CACTGCTGAAACAGGCCGGGGATGTGGAGGAAAACCCAGGACCACACGTGACTAGTGTGAGCAAGGGCGA
GGAGCTGTTCACCGGGGTGGTGCCCATCCTGGTCGAGCTGGACGGCGACGTAAACGGCCACAAGTTCAGC
GTGTCCGGCGAGGGCGAGGGCGATGCCACCTACGGCAAGCTGACCCTGAAGTTCATCTGCACCACCGGCA
AGCTGCCCGTGCCCTGGCCCACCCTCGTGACCACCCTGACCTACGGCGTGCAGTGCTTCAGCCGCTACCC
CGACCACATGAAGCAGCACGACTTCTTCAAGTCCGCCATGCCCGAAGGCTACGTCCAGGAGCGCACCATC
TTCTTCAAGGACGACGGCAACTACAAGACCCGCGCCGAGGTGAAGTTCGAGGGCGACACCCTGGTGAACC
GCATCGAGCTGAAGGGCATCGACTTCAAGGAGGACGGCAACATCCTGGGGCACAAGCTGGAGTACAACTA
CAACAGCCACAACGTCTATATCATGGCCGACAAGCAGAAGAACGGCATCAAGGTGAACTTCAAGATCCGC
CACAACATCGAGGACGGCAGCGTGCAGCTCGCCGACCACTACCAGCAGAACACCCCCATCGGCGACGGCC
CCGTGCTGCTGCCCGACAACCACTACCTGAGCACCCAGTCCGCCCTGAGCAAAGACCCCAACGAGAAGCG
CGATCACATGGTCCTGCTGGAGTTCGTGACCGCCGCCGGGATCACTCTCGGCATGGACGAGCTGTACAAG
TAAGAATTCGATATCAAGCTTATCGATAATCAACCTCTGGATTACAAAATTTGTGAAAGATTGACTGGTA
TTCTTAACTATGTTGCTCCTTTTACGCTATGTGGATACGCTGCTTTAATGCCTTTGTATCATGCTATTGC
TTCCCGTATGGCTTTCATTTTCTCCTCCTTGTATAAATCCTGGTTGCTGTCTCTTTATGAGGAGTTGTGG
CCCGTTGTCAGGCAACGTGGCGTGGTGTGCACTGTGTTTGCTGACGCAACCCCCACTGGTTGGGGCATTG
CCACCACCTGTCAGCTCCTTTCCGGGACTTTCGCTTTCCCCCTCCCTATTGCCACGGCGGAACTCATCGC
CGCCTGCCTTGCCCGCTGCTGGACAGGGGCTCGGCTGTTGGGCACTGACAATTCCGTGGTGTTGTCGGGG
AAATCATCGTCCTTTCCTTGGCTGCTCGCCTGTGTTGCCACCTGGATTCTGCGCGGGACGTCCTTCTGCT
ACGTCCCTTCGGCCCTCAATCCAGCGGACCTTCCTTCCCGCGGCCTGCTGCCGGCTCTGCGGCCTCTTCC
GCGTCTTCGCCTTCGCCCTCAGACGAGTCGGATCTCCCTTTGGGCCGCCTCCCCGCATCGATACCGTCGA
CCCGGGCGGCCGCTTCGAGCAGACATGATAAGATACATTGATGAGTTTGGACAAACCACAACTAGAATGC
AGTGAAAAAAATGCTTTATTTGTGAAATTTGTGATGCTATTGCTTTATTTGTAACCATTATAAGCTGCAA
TAAACAAGTTAACAACAACAATTGCATTCATTTTATGTTTCAGGTTCAGGGGGAGATGTGGGAGGTTTTT
TAAAGCAAGTAAAACCTCTACAAATGTGGTAAAATCGATAAGGATCTTCCTAGAGCATGGCTACGTAGAT
AAGTAGCATGGCGGGTTAATCATTAACTACAAGGAACCCCTAGTGATGGAGTTGGCCACTCCCTCTCTGC
GCGCTCGCTCGCTCACTGAGGCCGCCCGGGCTTTGCCCGGGCGGCCTCAGTGAGCGAGCGAGCGCGCAGC
TGCATTAATGAATCGGCCAACGCGCGGGGAGAGGCGGTTTGCGTATTGGGCGCTCTTCCGCTTCCTCGCT
CACTGACTCGCTGCGCTCGGTCGTTCGGCTGCGGCGAGCGGTATCAGCTCACTCAAAGGCGGTAATACGG
TTATCCACAGAATCAGGGGATAACGCAGGAAAGAACATGTGAGCAAAAGGCCAGCAAAAGGCCAGGAACC
GTAAAAAGGCCGCGTTGCTGGCGTTTTTCCATAGGCTCCGCCCCCCTGACGAGCATCACAAAAATCGACG
CTCAAGTCAGAGGTGGCGAAACCCGACAGGACTATAAAGATACCAGGCGTTTCCCCCTGGAAGCTCCCTC
GTGCGCTCTCCTGTTCCGACCCTGCCGCTTACCGGATACCTGTCCGCCTTTCTCCCTTCGGGAAGCGTGG
CGCTTTCTCATAGCTCACGCTGTAGGTATCTCAGTTCGGTGTAGGTCGTTCGCTCCAAGCTGGGCTGTGT
GCACGAACCCCCCGTTCAGCCCGACCGCTGCGCCTTATCCGGTAACTATCGTCTTGAGTCCAACCCGGTA
AGACACGACTTATCGCCACTGGCAGCAGCCACTGGTAACAGGATTAGCAGAGCGAGGTATGTAGGCGGTG
CTACAGAGTTCTTGAAGTGGTGGCCTAACTACGGCTACACTAGAAGAACAGTATTTGGTATCTGCGCTCT
GCTGAAGCCAGTTACCTTCGGAAAAAGAGTTGGTAGCTCTTGATCCGGCAAACAAACCACCGCTGGTAGC
GGTGGTTTTTTTGTTTGCAAGCAGCAGATTACGCGCAGAAAAAAAGGATCTCAAGAAGATCCTTTGATCT
TTTCTACGGGGTCTGACGCTCAGTGGAACGAAAACTCACGTTAAGGGATTTTGGTCATGAGATTATCAAA
AAGGATCTTCACCTAGATCCTTTTAAATTAAAAATGAAGTTTTAAATCAATCTAAAGTATATATGAGTAA
ACTTGGTCTGACAGTTACCAATGCTTAATCAGTGAGGCACCTATCTCAGCGATCTGTCTATTTCGTTCAT
CCATAGTTGCCTGACTCCCCGTCGTGTAGATAACTACGATACGGGAGGGCTTACCATCTGGCCCCAGTGC
TGCAATGATACCGCGAGACCCACGCTCACCGGCTCCAGATTTATCAGCAATAAACCAGCCAGCCGGAAGG
GCCGAGCGCAGAAGTGGTCCTGCAACTTTATCCGCCTCCATCCAGTCTATTAATTGTTGCCGGGAAGCTA
GAGTAAGTAGTTCGCCAGTTAATAGTTTGCGCAACGTTGTTGCCATTGCTACAGGCATCGTGGTGTCACG
CTCGTCGTTTGGTATGGCTTCATTCAGCTCCGGTTCCCAACGATCAAGGCGAGTTACATGATCCCCCATG
TTGTGCAAAAAAGCGGTTAGCTCCTTCGGTCCTCCGATCGTTGTCAGAAGTAAGTTGGCCGCAGTGTTAT
CACTCATGGTTATGGCAGCACTGCATAATTCTCTTACTGTCATGCCATCCGTAAGATGCTTTTCTGTGAC
TGGTGAGTACTCAACCAAGTCATTCTGAGAATAGTGTATGCGGCGACCGAGTTGCTCTTGCCCGGCGTCA
ATACGGGATAATACCGCGCCACATAGCAGAACTTTAAAAGTGCTCATCATTGGAAAACGTTCTTCGGGGC
GAAAACTCTCAAGGATCTTACCGCTGTTGAGATCCAGTTCGATGTAACCCACTCGTGCACCCAACTGATC
TTCAGCATCTTTTACTTTCACCAGCGTTTCTGGGTGAGCAAAAACAGGAAGGCAAAATGCCGCAAAAAAG
GGAATAAGGGCGACACGGAAATGTTGAATACTCATACTCTTCCTTTTTCAATATTATTGAAGCATTTATC
AGGGTTATTGTCTCATGAGCGGATACATATTTGAATGTATTTAGAAAAATAAACAAATAGGGGTTCCGCG
CACATTTCCCCGAAAAGTGCCACCTAAATTGTAAGCGTTAATATTTTGTTAAAATTCGCGTTAAATTTTT
GTTAAATCAGCTCATTTTTTAACCAATAGGCCGAAATCGGCAAAATCCCTTATAAATCAAAAGAATAGAC
CGAGATAGGGT
[37 nt withheld, positions 5892-5928]
AAAGAACGTGGACTCCAACGTCAAAGG
[49 nt withheld, positions 5956-6004]
T
[91 nt withheld, positions 6006-6096]
G
[124 nt withheld, positions 6098-6221]
CCCATTCGCCATTCAGGCTGCGCAACTGTTGGGAAGGGCGATCGGTGCGGGCCTCTTCGCTATTACGCCA
GCTGCGCGCTCGCTCGCTCACTGAGGCCGCCCGGGCAAAGCCCGGGCGTCGGGCGACCTTTGGTCGCCCG
GCCTCAGTGAGCGAGCGAGCGCGCAGAGAGGGAGTGGCCAACTCCATCACTAGGGGTTCCTTGTAGTTAA
TGATTAACCCGCCATGCTACT
